Addgene plasmid #205256: pMJ123: pRS426-His-MBP-SpuFz1_PSP1
Purpose: S. cerevisiae expression vector for SpuFz1 reprogrammed guide (targeting PSP1)
Depositing lab: Feng Zhang. Depositing organization: Broad Institute. Publication: Fanzor is a eukaryotic programmable RNA-guided endonuclease. Saito M, Xu P, Faure G, Maguire S, Kannan S, Altae-Tran H, Vo S, Desimone A, Macrae RK, Zhang F. Nature. 2023 Jun 28. doi: 10.1038/s41586-023-06356-2. PubMed 37380027.
Backbone
  Vector backbone: pRS426
  Vector type: Yeast Expression
Growth in bacteria
  Bacterial resistance: Ampicillin, 100 μg/mL
  Growth temperature: 37°C
  Growth strain: NEB Stable
  Copy number: High Copy
Gene/Insert
  Gene/Insert name: SpuFz1
  Species: Spizellomyces punctatus
  Tag / fusion protein: 10xHis, MBP (N terminal on insert)
  Cloning method: Gibson Cloning
Terms and licenses: Academic/Nonprofit Terms; Industry Terms: Not Available to Industry
How to cite: pMJ123: pRS426-His-MBP-SpuFz1_PSP1 was a gift from Feng Zhang (Addgene plasmid # 205256 ; http://n2t.net/addgene:205256 ; RRID:Addgene_205256)
