[The description below was written by a language model from this plasmid's Addgene catalogue record and pLannotate feature annotations shown in this document.]
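Description:
pMJ123: pRS426-His-MBP-SpuFz1_PSP1 is a yeast–E. coli shuttle vector built on the pRS426 backbone for expression in Saccharomyces cerevisiae. In yeast it is maintained episomally at high copy through the 2μ origin and selected by uracil prototrophy via the URA3 marker and its native promoter, which also allows counterselection with 5-FOA. In bacteria it replicates from a high-copy ColE1/pUC-type origin and is selected with ampicillin through β-lactamase. An f1 origin and remnants of the pBluescript-derived polylinker region (lac promoter/operator, lacZα fragment, T3 and T7 promoters) are carried over from the backbone.

The payload sits between attB1 and attB2 Gateway sites, although the record lists Gibson assembly as the cloning method. Upstream of the coding region the annotation detects a Gal4-responsive UAS followed by a fragment of the TDH3 (GAP) promoter, suggesting a hybrid galactose-inducible promoter, though the record does not name it. This drives an N-terminal 10xHis tag, a signal-sequence-free maltose binding protein and a partially annotated TEV protease site, fused to SpuFz1, the Fanzor 1 protein from the fungus Spizellomyces punctatus. Fanzor proteins are eukaryotic RNA-guided endonucleases. The roughly 2.6 kb stretch between the TEV site and attB2 carries no annotation; it presumably holds the SpuFz1 coding sequence and, per the stated purpose, a guide RNA reprogrammed to target PSP1, but the arrangement, guide promoter and terminator are not described. The His-MBP tags and cleavable linker suit affinity purification of the protein, likely with its bound guide RNA, from yeast for studies of programmable DNA cleavage.
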