Features (pLannotate 1.2.2; 26 found; start..end, strand, type, name):
     69..1411    +  rep_origin     2μ ori: yeast 2μ plasmid origin of replication
   1438..1542    +  promoter       AmpR promoter: bla
   1543..2403    +  CDS            AmpR: β-lactamase; bla; confers resistance to ampicillin, carbenicillin, and related antibiotics
   2574..3162    +  rep_origin     ori: high-copy-number ColE1/pMB1/pBR322/pUC origin of replication
   3345..3437    +  CDS            lacI (fragment): lac repressor; lacI; The lac repressor binds to the lac operator to inhibit transcription in E. coli. This inhibition can be relieved by adding lactose or isopropyl-β-D-thiogalactopyranoside (IPTG).
   3450..3471    +  protein_bind   CAP binding site: CAP binding activates transcription in the presence of cAMP. E. coli catabolite activator protein
   3486..3516    +  promoter       lac promoter: promoter for the E. coli lac operon
   3524..3540    +  protein_bind   lac operator: The lac repressor binds to the lac operator to inhibit transcription in E. coli. This inhibition can be relieved by adding lactose or isopropyl-β-D-thiogalactopyranoside (IPTG). lac repressor encoded by lacI
   3585..3603    +  promoter       T3 promoter: promoter for bacteriophage T3 RNA polymerase
   3616..3637    +  misc_feature   MCS (fragment): pBluescript multiple cloning site
   3666..3690    +  protein_bind   attB1: mutant version of attB; recombination site for the Gateway® BP reaction BP Clonase™
   3821..3938    +  protein_bind   UAS: upstream activating sequence mediating Gal4-dependent induction Gal4
   4052..4246    +  promoter       GAP promoter (fragment): S. cerevisiae TDH3; promoter for glyceraldehyde-3-phosphate dehydrogenase
   4260..4289    +  CDS            10xHis: 10xHis affinity tag
   4299..5399    +  CDS            MBP: maltose binding protein from E. coli; malE (mutated); This version of the gene does not encode a signal sequence, so MBP will remain in the cytosol.
   5454..5470    +  CDS            TEV site (fragment): tobacco etch virus (TEV) protease recognition and cleavage site
   8076..8100    -  protein_bind   attB2: mutant version of attB; recombination site for the Gateway® BP reaction BP Clonase™
   8120..8140    +  misc_feature   MCS (fragment): pBluescript multiple cloning site
   8149..8167    -  promoter       T7 promoter: promoter for bacteriophage T7 RNA polymerase
   8175..8330    +  CDS            lacZα (fragment): LacZα fragment of β-galactosidase; lacZ fragment
   8334..8762    +  rep_origin     f1 ori (sequence partly withheld): f1 bacteriophage origin of replication; arrow indicates direction of (+) strand synthesis
   8790..8841    -  misc_feature   bom (fragment): basis of mobility region from pBR322
   8920..9723    -  CDS            URA3: orotidine-5'-phosphate decarboxylase, required for uracil biosynthesis; S. cerevisiae URA3; yeast auxotrophic marker, counterselectable with 5-fluoroorotic acid (5-FOA)
   9724..9939    -  promoter       URA3 promoter: S. cerevisiae URA3
   9947..9996    -  misc_feature   bom (fragment): basis of mobility region from pBR322
  10098..1       -  CDS            rop (fragment) (across the origin): Rop protein, which maintains plasmids at low copy number; rop
>Addgene plasmid #205256 | pMJ123: pRS426-His-MBP-SpuFz1_PSP1 | addgene full sequence | sequence record 403455 | Addgene NGS Result
GACGAAAGGGCCTCGTGATACGCCTATTTTTATAGGTTAATGTCATGATAATAATGGTTTCTTAGTATGA
TCCAATATCAAAGGAAATGATAGCATTGAAGGATGAGACTAATCCAATTGAGGAGTGGCAGCATATAGAA
CAGCTAAAGGGTAGTGCTGAAGGAAGCATACGATACCCCGCATGGAATGGGATAATATCACAGGAGGTAC
TAGACTACCTTTCATCCTACATAAATAGACGCATATAAGTACGCATTTAAGCATAAACACGCACTATGCC
GTTCTTCTCATGTATATATATATACAGGCAACACGCAGATATAGGTGCGACGTGAACAGTGAGCTGTATG
TGCGCAGCTCGCGTTGCATTTTCGGAAGCGCTCGTTTTCGGAAACGCTTTGAAGTTCCTATTCCGAAGTT
CCTATTCTCTAGAAAGTATAGGAACTTCAGAGCGCTTTTGAAAACCAAAAGCGCTCTGAAGACGCACTTT
CAAAAAACCAAAAACGCACCGGACTGTAACGAGCTACTAAAATATTGCGAATACCGCTTCCACAAACATT
GCTCAAAAGTATCTCTTTGCTATATATCTCTGTGCTATATCCCTATATAACCTACCCATCCACCTTTCGC
TCCTTGAACTTGCATCTAAACTCGACCTCTACATTTTTTATGTTTATCTCTAGTATTACTCTTTAGACAA
AAAAATTGTAGTAAGAACTATTCATAGAGTGAATCGAAAACAATACGAAAATGTAAACATTTCCTATACG
TAGTATATAGAGACAAAATAGAAGAAACCGTTCATAATTTTCTGACCAATGAAGAATCATCAACGCTATC
ACTTTCTGTTCACAAAGTATGCGCAATCCACATCGGTATAGAATATAATCGGGGATGCCTTTATCTTGAA
AAAATGCACCCGCAGCTTCGCTAGTAATCAGTAAACGCGGGAAGTGGAGTCAGGCTTTTTTTATGGAAGA
GAAAATAGACACCAAAGTAGCCTTCTTCTAACCTTAACGGACCTACAGTGCAAAAAGTTATCAAGAGACT
GCATTATAGAGCGCACAAAGGAGAAAAAAAGTAATCTAAGATGCTTTGTTAGAAAAATAGCGCTCTCGGG
ATGCATTTTTGTAGAACAAAAAAGAAGTATAGATTCTTTGTTGGTAAAATAGCGCTCTCGCGTTGCATTT
CTGTTCTGTAAAAATGCAGCTCAGATTCTTTGTTTGAAAAATTAGCGCTCTCGCGTTGCATTTTTGTTTT
ACAAAAATGAAGCACAGATTCTTCGTTGGTAAAATAGCGCTTTCGCGTTGCATTTCTGTTCTGTAAAAAT
GCAGCTCAGATTCTTTGTTTGAAAAATTAGCGCTCTCGCGTTGCATTTTTGTTCTACAAAATGAAGCACA
GATGCTTCGTTCAGGTGGCACTTTTCGGGGAAATGTGCGCGGAACCCCTATTTGTTTATTTTTCTAAATA
CATTCAAATATGTATCCGCTCATGAGACAATAACCCTGATAAATGCTTCAATAATATTGAAAAAGGAAGA
GTATGAGTATTCAACATTTCCGTGTCGCCCTTATTCCCTTTTTTGCGGCATTTTGCCTTCCTGTTTTTGC
TCACCCAGAAACGCTGGTGAAAGTAAAAGATGCTGAAGATCAGTTGGGTGCACGAGTGGGTTACATCGAA
CTGGATCTCAACAGCGGTAAGATCCTTGAGAGTTTTCGCCCCGAAGAACGTTTTCCAATGATGAGCACTT
TTAAAGTTCTGCTATGTGGCGCGGTATTATCCCGTATTGACGCCGGGCAAGAGCAACTCGGTCGCCGCAT
ACACTATTCTCAGAATGACTTGGTTGAGTACTCACCAGTCACAGAAAAGCATCTTACGGATGGCATGACA
GTAAGAGAATTATGCAGTGCTGCCATAACCATGAGTGATAACACTGCGGCCAACTTACTTCTGACAACGA
TCGGAGGACCGAAGGAGCTAACCGCTTTTTTGCACAACATGGGGGATCATGTAACTCGCCTTGATCGTTG
GGAACCGGAGCTGAATGAAGCCATACCAAACGACGAGCGTGACACCACGATGCCTGTAGCAATGGCAACA
ACGTTGCGCAAACTATTAACTGGCGAACTACTTACTCTAGCTTCCCGGCAACAATTAATAGACTGGATGG
AGGCGGATAAAGTTGCAGGACCACTTCTGCGCTCGGCCCTTCCGGCTGGCTGGTTTATTGCTGATAAATC
TGGAGCCGGTGAGCGTGGGTCTCGCGGTATCATTGCAGCACTGGGGCCAGATGGTAAGCCCTCCCGTATC
GTAGTTATCTACACGACGGGGAGTCAGGCAACTATGGATGAACGAAATAGACAGATCGCTGAGATAGGTG
CCTCACTGATTAAGCATTGGTAACTGTCAGACCAAGTTTACTCATATATACTTTAGATTGATTTAAAACT
TCATTTTTAATTTAAAAGGATCTAGGTGAAGATCCTTTTTGATAATCTCATGACCAAAATCCCTTAACGT
GAGTTTTCGTTCCACTGAGCGTCAGACCCCGTAGAAAAGATCAAAGGATCTTCTTGAGATCCTTTTTTTC
TGCGCGTAATCTGCTGCTTGCAAACAAAAAAACCACCGCTACCAGCGGTGGTTTGTTTGCCGGATCAAGA
GCTACCAACTCTTTTTCCGAAGGTAACTGGCTTCAGCAGAGCGCAGATACCAAATACTGTTCTTCTAGTG
TAGCCGTAGTTAGGCCACCACTTCAAGAACTCTGTAGCACCGCCTACATACCTCGCTCTGCTAATCCTGT
TACCAGTGGCTGCTGCCAGTGGCGATAAGTCGTGTCTTACCGGGTTGGACTCAAGACGATAGTTACCGGA
TAAGGCGCAGCGGTCGGGCTGAACGGGGGGTTCGTGCACACAGCCCAGCTTGGAGCGAACGACCTACACC
GAACTGAGATACCTACAGCGTGAGCTATGAGAAAGCGCCACGCTTCCCGAAGGGAGAAAGGCGGACAGGT
ATCCGGTAAGCGGCAGGGTCGGAACAGGAGAGCGCACGAGGGAGCTTCCAGGGGGAAACGCCTGGTATCT
TTATAGTCCTGTCGGGTTTCGCCACCTCTGACTTGAGCGTCGATTTTTGTGATGCTCGTCAGGGGGGCGG
AGCCTATGGAAAAACGCCAGCAACGCGGCCTTTTTACGGTTCCTGGCCTTTTGCTGGCCTTTTGCTCACA
TGTTCTTTCCTGCGTTATCCCCTGATTCTGTGGATAACCGTATTACCGCCTTTGAGTGAGCTGATACCGC
TCGCCGCAGCCGAACGACCGAGCGCAGCGAGTCAGTGAGCGAGGAAGCGGAAGAGCGCCCAATACGCAAA
CCGCCTCTCCCCGCGCGTTGGCCGATTCATTAATGCAGCTGGCACGACAGGTTTCCCGACTGGAAAGCGG
GCAGTGAGCGCAACGCAATTAATGTGAGTTAGCTCACTCATTAGGCACCCCAGGCTTTACACTTTATGCT
TCCGGCTCGTATGTTGTGTGGAATTGTGAGCGGATAACAATTTCACACAGGAAACAGCTATGACCATGAT
TACGCCAAGCGCGCAATTAACCCTCACTAAAGGGAACAAAAGCTGGAGCTCCACCGCGGTGGCGGCCCCC
GTCCCACCATCGGGCGCGGATCATCACAAGTTTGTACAAAAAAGCAGGCTCTTTGGCCATATAGGCCACC
AGGTCCTGCAGGCGCGCTCTTCAGGAGGCGCGCCAACTGCCCTCTTAATTAACGAAGAAGATCGGACCGG
GGCCGCGGATCTTTGCAAAGATCCAAAAAAAGCATGCGTACGGATTAGAAGCCGCCGAGCGGGTGACAGC
CCTCCGAAGGAAGACTCTCCTCCGTGCGTCCTCGTCTTCACCGGTCGCGTTCCTGAAACGCAGATGTGCC
TCGCGCCGCACTGCTCCGAACAATAAAGATTCTACAATACTAGCTTTTATGGTTATGAAGAGGAAAATTG
GCAGTAACCTGGCCCCACAAACCTCAAATGAACGAATCAAATTAACAACCAGATATCTCGACTGAAAAAA
AAGGTTTAAACCAGTTCCCTGAAATTATTCCCCTACTTGACTAATAAGTATATAAAGACGGTAGGTATTG
ATTGTAATTCTGTAAATCTATTTCTTAAACTTCTTGAATTCTACTTTTATAGTTAGTCTTTTTTTTAGTT
TTAAAACACCAAGAACTTAGTTTCGAATAAACACACATAAATAAACCATGAAATCTTCTCACCATCACCA
TCACCATCACCATCACCATGGTTCTTCTATGAAAATCGAAGAAGGTAAACTGGTAATCTGGATTAACGGC
GATAAAGGCTATAACGGTCTCGCTGAAGTCGGTAAGAAATTCGAGAAAGATACCGGAATTAAAGTCACCG
TTGAGCATCCGGATAAACTGGAAGAGAAATTCCCACAGGTTGCGGCAACTGGCGATGGCCCTGACATTAT
CTTCTGGGCACACGACCGCTTTGGTGGCTACGCTCAATCTGGCCTGTTGGCTGAAATCACCCCGGACAAA
GCGTTCCAGGACAAGCTGTATCCGTTTACCTGGGATGCCGTACGTTACAACGGCAAGCTGATTGCTTACC
CGATCGCTGTTGAAGCGTTATCGCTGATTTATAACAAAGATCTGCTGCCGAACCCGCCAAAAACCTGGGA
AGAGATCCCGGCGCTGGATAAAGAACTGAAAGCGAAAGGTAAGAGCGCGCTGATGTTCAACCTGCAAGAA
CCGTACTTCACCTGGCCGCTGATTGCTGCTGACGGGGGTTATGCGTTCAAGTATGAAAACGGCAAGTACG
ACATTAAAGACGTGGGCGTGGATAACGCTGGCGCGAAAGCGGGTCTGACCTTCCTGGTTGACCTGATTAA
AAACAAACACATGAATGCAGACACCGATTACTCCATCGCAGAAGCTGCCTTTAATAAAGGCGAAACAGCG
ATGACCATCAACGGCCCGTGGGCATGGTCCAACATCGACACCAGCAAAGTGAATTATGGTGTAACGGTAC
TGCCGACCTTCAAGGGTCAACCATCCAAACCGTTCGTTGGCGTGCTGAGCGCAGGTATTAACGCCGCCAG
TCCGAACAAAGAGCTGGCAAAAGAGTTCCTCGAAAACTATCTGCTGACTGATGAAGGTCTGGAAGCGGTT
AATAAAGACAAACCGCTGGGTGCCGTAGCGCTGAAGTCTTACGAGGAAGAGTTGGCGAAAGATCCACGTA
TTGCCGCCACTATGGAAAACGCCCAGAAAGGTGAAATCATGCCGAACATCCCGCAGATGTCCGCTTTCTG
GTATGCCGTGCGTACTGCGGTGATCAACGCCGCCAGCGGTCGTCAGACTGTCGATGAAGCCCTGAAAGAC
GCGCAGACTAATTCGAGCTCGAACAACAACAACAATAACAATAACAACAACCTCGGGATCGAGGAAAACC
TGTACTTCCAATCCAATGCACCGCCAAAGAAGAAGCAAAAGCTTGAAAGGCTCAAAAAACTCGACAAACC
CACCTTACATACCTGCAACAAGACGTCCTTTGCAAAGGCTTTCTTGCCTAATGAGACCTACCGGCAGCGT
CTTCTAGATTACATCGCCATCATCCATCAACTCGCTGACCATGCTTCCCACGCTCTCAAATTCTACATCC
TCTCTACATCCACATCGTCTTTCCCGGTTGTTCACGAAGATACAATCGAAGCCATTCTCTATCTTCTCAA
CAAGGGGGAGGCTTGGCATCCAAGAAAGGAAGCAAAGAAGGCATGGCGGGATTGTTTGTTGCCATATGTT
CAACGGTACTGCCAAATCGTCGGCTTCATTCATCCAAATCTACGAGGCGAGCAGCAGTCAATTAATTACC
TGACAGTGAGTATGATGACGAACCTGAAAGTCAACGTTCAAGAGCATTTCATGCAGATGCTGCTCCGGTA
CATTAATCTGCGGTTCGACGTGAAGGGACAGAAGCAGCGACTGCCACCGAAAAGCGATGCGCGAAAGGCT
TTCTTTACTCGGCTACGCTACTTGAAGTCGGTTTTCCTTTTTGATGTGGTGCCCGAGTTGGAGTTCCTGG
ATGACTTGACACCATTGGAGAGCGAGGTTCTTGAAGAGATTTGGTCATTGGATCTCCCATTCCTTCCTAA
CGATCCCCTTGCCTACGCCATTGTTGCTGATCCGATGTCATTTTTTCCCGCGTACTGCAAACTCTCTGGG
CTGTATGAACAATATGGCTTCCAACGGTTCAGTGCGATACCTCTGCGCCGCTCGCTCATTCAAAGTCACG
TGCGAATCGACACCATCATCCTGTACCAGCATATCCTTTGCATCACGCGGCGAGACGCAGAAACTGTCGA
AAAGGATGATCTGTGGATGCGCGTCTGCAATCTATGTACCAAGGCTTTTCGGTCTCGCTGTGGTATGCAT
TTTGAAGGCTCAATCACCACGGATGGAGCCTCGGTGTCTGTATACCTAAAGCACCCAGAAGCAGACAAGT
ATGGAAAGCGCGGAGCGAGAAAGTCAGCAAACACGGTGGCTGCAGAGGTTAAAGCGCTTTATGTGGAGAA
CAACTTACCTGCTTGTCGAGCAGCAGAGAATGTCGTCGTTATCGACCCAAACAAGCGCGACATTCTCTAC
TGCCAAGACAGCAATGGTACGACATTTCGCTACACCGCCAACCAGCGAGCCGTGGAGACTGGAAGCCGGC
GGTTTGCAAAGAGACGAGAAGCAATGAAGGAAGAAGCTGGAGTTGATCTCATAGAATCACGAATACCATC
CCACAAAACAATGAACCTCATGGACTTCACTCGCTACCTTCTCGTTCGCCGCGCTGATTGGGATCGTCGC
AAGGAATTCTATTCGCATCCTGCTCATACTCGATGGAAATGGCACTCCTTCATAAACCGTCAGAAGAGCG
AATCAGACCTCATAAGTAACATGCGCAACAAGTACGGTGAAAACTTTACTGTTGTGATGGGTGATTGGAG
CGACGCTGGTCGAACTGCGAGATTTCAGACCTCATCAAAGACAAAAGGCTGGCGCACCCTCTTTAAGCGC
AACCGCATTGATTGTTTCCTTCTCGACGAGTACAAGACCTCATCTGTTTGCCCTCGCTGTTCCTCATCTG
AGTTTGTGGAGAAAAAATTCAAAACACGACCTCATTCAAGACCTTGGCGCCGTCGTGAAGGCAAGATTGA
AAAAGTCCACGGACTGCTGGGTTGTACCAACCCTAACTGTTTGCAGCAAGCCTGGACATCGGGAATGCGC
TACTGGAATCGAGATATGCTGTCAACCTGCAACATGCTATTGATTGTGAGATCAATGTTGGATGGACACG
GTAGACCAGAAGTGTTCAGCAGGAGTGTTCCAGCCGTAGCGTAGAACGTAGATTGGTTAGATTAGGTTTT
CCGAGCCGGTTGTCGCGCGGTTCAATCCCTGGTGCGGGTGCTAGTGCCAATACCCACCGGCTCCGCACTA
GAGAAGTCATTTAATAAGGCCACTGTTAAAAATACATCAATGAGACGAGTGCCCTGGTGCAAGATCTACC
ATCTGCACTACTCTTCTCAATAATCTTGCCATTAATTATCTTAGCAGACCAACTATTCCGTTTGCCTTCT
TTGGGCCACAACCGCGGTTGCCTGAGGCATCATATCGGGAAACCATTTCGGCCATACATATCCATACATG
ACAACCCAAAAAGCCAAGCCTGCAATTGTTCCTGCGCTTAAGTCGACTTTGTTCCCACTGTACTTTTAGC
TCGTACAAAATACAATATACTTTTCATTTCTCCGTAAACAACATGTTTTCCCATGTAATATCCTTTTCTA
TTTTTCGTTCCGTTACCAACTTTACACATACTTTATATAGCTATTCACTTCTATACACTAAAAAACTAAG
ACAATTTTAATTTTGCTGCCTGCCATATTTCAATTTGTTATAAATTCCTATAATTTATCCTATTAGTAGC
TAAAAAAAGATGAATGTGAATCGAATCCTAAGAGAATTCCCCTCGAAGATCGATCTGGCGGCCCGGCCGG
CCGCGGCCGCACTCGAGATATCTAGACCCAGCTTTCTTGTACAAAGTGGTGATAGCTTGTCGAGAAGTAC
TCGAGGGGGGGCCCGGTACCCAATTCGCCCTATAGTGAGTCGTATTACGCGCGCTCACTGGCCGTCGTTT
TACAACGTCGTGACTGGGAAAACCCTGGCGTTACCCAACTTAATCGCCTTGCAGCACATCCCCCTTTCGC
CAGCTGGCGTAATAGCGAAGAGGCCCGCACCGATCGCCCTTCCCAACAGTTGCGCAGCCTGAATGGCGAA
TGG
[124 nt withheld, positions 8334-8457]
C
[91 nt withheld, positions 8459-8549]
A
[49 nt withheld, positions 8551-8599]
CCTTTGACGTTGGAGTCCACGTTCTTT
[37 nt withheld, positions 8627-8663]
ACCCTATCTCGGTCTATTCTTTTGATTTATAAGGGATTTTGCCGATTTCGGCCTATTGGTTAAAAAATGA
GCTGATTTAACAAAAATTTAACGCGAATTTTAACAAAATATTAACGCTTACAATTTCCTGATGCGGTATT
TTCTCCTTACGCATCTGTGCGGTATTTCACACCGCATAGGGTAATAACTGATATAATTAAATTGAAGCTC
TAATTTGTGAGTTTAGTATACATGCATTTACTTATAATACAGTTTTTTAGTTTTGCTGGCCGCATCTTCT
CAAATATGCTTCCCAGCCTGCTTTTCTGTAACGTTCACCCTCTACCTTAGCATCCCTTCCCTTTGCAAAT
AGTCCTCTTCCAACAATAATAATGTCAGATCCTGTAGAGACCACATCATCCACGGTTCTATACTGTTGAC
CCAATGCGTCTCCCTTGTCATCTAAACCCACACCGGGTGTCATAATCAACCAATCGTAACCTTCATCTCT
TCCACCCATGTCTCTTTGAGCAATAAAGCCGATAACAAAATCTTTGTCGCTCTTCGCAATGTCAACAGTA
CCCTTAGTATATTCTCCAGTAGATAGGGAGCCCTTGCATGACAATTCTGCTAACATCAAAAGGCCTCTAG
GTTCCTTTGTTACTTCTTCTGCCGCCTGCTTCAAACCGCTAACAATACCTGGGCCCACCACACCGTGTGC
ATTCGTAATGTCTGCCCATTCTGCTATTCTGTATACACCCGCAGAGTACTGCAATTTGACTGTATTACCA
ATGTCAGCAAATTTTCTGTCTTCGAAGAGTAAAAAATTGTACTTGGCGGATAATGCCTTTAGCGGCTTAA
CTGTGCCCTCCATGGAAAAATCAGTCAAGATATCCACATGTGTTTTTAGTAAACAAATTTTGGGACCTAA
TGCTTCAACTAACTCCAGTAATTCCTTGGTGGTACGAACATCCAATGAAGCACACAAGTTTGTTTGCTTT
TCGTGCATGATATTAAATAGCTTGGCAGCAACAGGACTAGGATGAGTAGCAGCACGTTCCTTATATGTAG
CTTTCGACATGATTTATCTTCGTTTCCTGCAGGTTTTTGTTCTGTGCAGTTGGGTTAAGAATACTGGGCA
ATTTCATGTTTCTTCAACACTACATATGCGTATATATACCAATCTAAGTCTGTGCTCCTTCCTTCGTTCT
TCCTTCTGTTCGGAGATTACCGAATCAAAAAAATTTCAAGGAAACCGAAATCAAAAAAAAGAATAAAAAA
AAAATGATGAATTGAAAAGGTGGTATGGTGCACTCTCAGTACAATCTGCTCTGATGCCGCATAGTTAAGC
CAGCCCCGACACCCGCCAACACCCGCTGACGCGCCCTGACGGGCTTGTCTGCTCCCGGCATCCGCTTACA
GACAAGCTGTGACCGTCTCCGGGAGCTGCATGTGTCAGAGGTTTTCACCGTCATCACCGAAACGCGCGA
